Addgene plasmid #186117: pIG-709pUC19-tNGFR-P2A-IL10
Purpose: Knockin of truncated NGFR to target gene
Depositing lab: Alexander Marson. Depositing organization: J. David Gladstone Institutes. Publication: High-yield genome engineering in primary cells using a hybrid ssDNA repair template and small-molecule cocktails. Shy BR, Vykunta VS, Ha A, Talbot A, Roth TL, Nguyen DN, Pfeifer WG, Chen YY, Blaeschke F, Shifrut E, Vedova S, Mamedov MR, Chung JJ, Li H, Yu R, Wu D, Wolf J, Martin TG, Castro CE, Ye L, Esensten JH, Eyquem J, Marson A. Nat Biotechnol. 2022 Aug 25:10.1038/s41587-022-01418-8. doi: 10.1038/s41587-022-01418-8. PubMed 36008610.
Backbone
  Vector backbone: PUC19
  Vector type: CRISPR
Growth in bacteria
  Bacterial resistance: Ampicillin, 100 μg/mL
  Growth temperature: 37°C
  Growth strain: DH5alpha
  Copy number: High Copy
Gene/Insert
  Gene/Insert name: IL10
  Species: H. sapiens (human)
  Mutation: WT with tNGFR sequence
  Entrez Gene: IL10 (a.k.a. CSIF, GVHDS, IL-10, IL10A, TGIF)
  Cloning method: Unknown
Terms and licenses: Academic/Nonprofit Terms; Industry Terms: Not Available to Industry
Depositor comments: Please visit https://www.biorxiv.org/content/10.1101/2021.09.02.458799v1 for bioRxiv preprint.
How to cite: pIG-709pUC19-tNGFR-P2A-IL10 was a gift from Alexander Marson (Addgene plasmid # 186117 ; http://n2t.net/addgene:186117 ; RRID:Addgene_186117)
