[The description below was written by a language model from this plasmid's Addgene catalogue record and pLannotate feature annotations shown in this document.]
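Description:
pIG-709pUC19-tNGFR-P2A-IL10 is a pUC19-based donor plasmid, catalogued as a CRISPR vector, that supplies a homology-directed repair template for knocking a truncated NGFR surface marker into the human IL10 locus. It is a small (about 3.8 kb) high-copy plasmid maintained in E. coli through the ColE1/pUC origin and selected with ampicillin via the β-lactamase gene and its native promoter. Remnants of the pUC19 multiple cloning site flank the insert, and a short lacZα fragment remains from the backbone. The annotation also calls a short attB1-like site in the backbone, which has no evident role in the design.

The insert consists of a partial NGFR coding sequence, consistent with the truncated receptor (tNGFR) named in the record, followed after a short gap by a fragment of the human IL10 coding sequence. The plasmid name indicates that this gap holds a P2A self-cleaving peptide, although the feature table does not annotate it. No eukaryotic promoter is annotated. This fits a design in which integration places tNGFR-P2A in frame ahead of IL10 so that both are expressed from the endogenous IL10 regulatory elements and are separated by ribosomal skipping. The roughly 300 bp of unannotated sequence upstream of NGFR, together with the IL10 fragment and the sequence after it, presumably serve as the left and right homology arms, but the record does not define them explicitly.

No Cas9 or guide RNA cassette is present, so the nuclease components must be supplied separately. tNGFR is commonly used as a signalling-deficient cell-surface tag that allows edited cells to be detected or enriched by antibody staining. Here it would also report IL10 locus expression. The associated work concerns high-yield genome engineering of primary cells using repair templates.
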