Features (pLannotate 1.2.2; 9 found; start..end, strand, type, name):
      7..27      +  misc_feature   MCS (fragment): pUC18/19 multiple cloning site
    328..1185    +  CDS            NGFR (fragment): TNR16_HUMAN - Also known as TNFRSF16. Experimental evidence at protein level: Swiss-Prot protein existence level 1. Low affinity receptor which can bind to NGF, BDNF, NTF3, and NTF4. Forms a heterodimeric receptor with SORCS2 that binds the precursor forms of NGF, BDNF and NTF3 with high affinity, and has much lower affinity for mature NGF and BDNF (PubMed:24908487). Plays an important role in differentiation and survival of specific neuronal populations during development (By similarity). Can mediate cell survival as well as cell death of neural cells. Plays a role in the inactivation of RHOA
   1240..1401    +  CDS            IL10 (fragment): IL10_HUMAN - Experimental evidence at protein level: Swiss-Prot protein existence level 1. Major immune regulatory cytokine that acts on many cells of the immune system where it has profound anti-inflammatory functions, limiting excessive tissue disruption caused by inflammation. Mechanistically, IL10 binds to its heterotetrameric receptor comprising IL10RA and IL10RB leading to JAK1 and STAT2-mediated phosphorylation of STAT3 (PubMed:16982608). In turn, STAT3 translocates to the nucleus where it drives expression of anti-inflammatory mediators (PubMed:18025162). Targets antigen-presenting cel
   1540..1560    +  misc_feature   MCS (fragment): pUC18/19 multiple cloning site
   1805..2393    -  rep_origin     ori: high-copy-number ColE1/pMB1/pBR322/pUC origin of replication
   2510..2534    -  protein_bind   attB1: mutant version of attB; recombination site for the Gateway® BP reaction BP Clonase™
   2634..3494    -  CDS            AmpR: β-lactamase; bla; confers resistance to ampicillin, carbenicillin, and related antibiotics
   3495..3599    -  promoter       AmpR promoter: bla
   3686..3729    -  CDS            lacZα (fragment): LacZα fragment of β-galactosidase; lacZ fragment
>Addgene plasmid #186117 | pIG-709pUC19-tNGFR-P2A-IL10 | addgene full sequence | sequence record 367826 | Addgene NGS Result
CTGACCTTCGAGCTCGGTACCCGGGGAAAAATTATTCTAAGAGAGGTAGCCCATCCTAAAAATAGCTGTA
ATGCAGAAGTTCATGTTCAACCAATCATTTTTGCTTACGATGCAAAAATTGAAAACTAAGTTTATTAGAG
AGGTTAGAGAAGGAGGAGCTCTAAGCAGAAAAAATCCTGTGCCGGGAAACCTTGATTGTGGCTTTTTAAT
GAATGAAGAGGCCTCCCTGAGCTTACAATATAAAAGGGGGACAGAGAGGTGAAGGTCTACACATCAGGGG
CTTGCTCTTGCAAAACGAAACCACAAGACAGACTTGCAAAAGAAAGCATGGGTGCTGGTGCAACGGGGAG
GGCTATGGATGGACCAAGGCTCCTTCTTCTTTTGCTCTTGGGCGTTAGTCTGGGTGGAGCTAAAGAGGCA
TGCCCCACCGGACTTTACACACATTCCGGTGAGTGTTGCAAGGCCTGCAACCTGGGAGAAGGCGTCGCTC
AACCCTGCGGGGCGAATCAAACCGTATGCGAACCTTGCCTCGATTCTGTTACATTCTCCGATGTCGTCTC
TGCGACGGAACCCTGCAAGCCATGCACGGAATGTGTCGGGTTGCAAAGTATGTCAGCTCCTTGCGTTGAA
GCAGACGATGCGGTGTGTAGATGTGCCTATGGGTATTATCAAGACGAAACGACGGGACGGTGTGAAGCAT
GTCGAGTATGCGAGGCGGGCAGTGGCCTCGTCTTCTCTTGTCAGGACAAGCAAAACACTGTCTGTGAAGA
ATGCCCTGATGGGACTTATAGTGATGAGGCGAATCACGTCGATCCATGTCTTCCCTGTACTGTCTGTGAA
GACACTGAGAGACAATTGCGAGAGTGTACGCGATGGGCCGACGCAGAGTGCGAGGAGATCCCAGGTCGAT
GGATAACCAGGTCAACCCCTCCTGAGGGATCTGATAGTACCGCGCCCTCCACCCAAGAACCCGAAGCTCC
ACCTGAGCAAGACCTCATAGCGTCCACAGTAGCAGGAGTTGTCACAACCGTCATGGGAAGTTCACAACCA
GTAGTTACCAGGGGTACCACGGATAACCTCATTCCGGTGTACTGCAGCATTCTCGCCGCTGTGGTTGTCG
GACTTGTTGCATACATTGCCTTCAAACGCTGGAATAGCCGCGCCAAGCGCTCGGGTTCGGGTGCCACCAA
CTTCAGCCTGCTGAAGCAGGCCGGCGACGTGGAGGAGAACCCCGGCCCCCACAGCTCAGCACTGCTCTGT
TGTCTGGTTCTGCTCACAGGGGTGAGGGCCAGCCCAGGCCAGGGCACCCAGTCTGAGAACAGCTGCACCC
ACTTCCCAGGCAACCTGCCTAACATGCTTCGAGATCTCCGAGATGCCTTCAGCAGAGTGAAGACTTTCTT
TGTGAGTATGATTCCTTCCTGTCCTTTCTCTCTTCCTGGGACTGCCTGAACTAGACATTCTCCTGGAACT
ATAAGAACCCTCCTCCTGCGCCTCCACCTCCATCCCCAACACCTATTCCCCCAAACTTAAATTCTTAAGT
CCTCTAGAGTCGACCTGCAGAGGCTAGGTGGAGGCTCAGTGATGATAAGTCTGCGATGGTGGATGCATGT
GTCATGGTCATAGCTGTTTCCTGTGTGAAATTGTTATCCGCTCAGAGGGCACAATCCTATTCCGCGCTAT
CCGACAATCTCCAAGACATTAGGTGGAGTTCAGTTCGGCGTATGGCATATGTCGCTGGAAAGAACATGTG
AGCAAAAGGCCAGCAAAAGGCCAGGAACCGTAAAAAGGCCGCGTTGCTGGCGTTTTTCCATAGGCTCCGC
CCCCCTGACGAGCATCACAAAAATCGACGCTCAAGTCAGAGGTGGCGAAACCCGACAGGACTATAAAGAT
ACCAGGCGTTTCCCCCTGGAAGCTCCCTCGTGCGCTCTCCTGTTCCGACCCTGCCGCTTACCGGATACCT
GTCCGCCTTTCTCCCTTCGGGAAGCGTGGCGCTTTCTCATAGCTCACGCTGTAGGTATCTCAGTTCGGTG
TAGGTCGTTCGCTCCAAGCTGGGCTGTGTGCACGAACCCCCCGTTCAGCCCGACCGCTGCGCCTTATCCG
GTAACTATCGTCTTGAGTCCAACCCGGTAAGACACGACTTATCGCCACTGGCAGCAGCCACTGGTAACAG
GATTAGCAGAGCGAGGTATGTAGGCGGTGCTACAGAGTTCTTGAAGTGGTGGCCTAACTACGGCTACACT
AGAAGAACAGTATTTGGTATCTGCGCTCTGCTGAAGCCAGTTACCTTCGGAAAAAGAGTTGGTAGCTCTT
GATCCGGCAAACAAACCACCGCTGGTAGCGGTGGTTTTTTTGTTTGCAAGCAGCAGATTACGCGCAGAAA
AAAAGGATCTCAAGAAGATCCTTTGATCTTTTCTACGGGGTCTGACGCTCTATTCAACAAAGCCGCCGTC
CCGTCAAGTCAGCGTAAATGGGTAGGGGGCTTCAAATCGTCCTCGTGATACCAATTCGGAGCCTGCTTTT
TTGTACAAACTTGTTGATAATGGCAATTCAAGGATCTTCACCTAGATCCTTTTAAATTAAAAATGAAGTT
TTAAATCAATCTAAAGTATATATGAGTAAACTTGGTCTGACAGTTACCAATGCTTAATCAGTGAGGCACC
TATCTCAGCGATCTGTCTATTTCGTTCATCCATAGTTGCCTGACTCCCCGTCGTGTAGATAACTACGATA
CGGGAGGGCTTACCATCTGGCCCCAGTGCTGCAATGATACCGCGAGAGCCACGCTCACCGGCTCCAGATT
TATCAGCAATAAACCAGCCAGCCGGAAGGGCCGAGCGCAGAAGTGGTCCTGCAACTTTATCCGCCTCCAT
CCAGTCTATTAATTGTTGCCGGGAAGCTAGAGTAAGTAGTTCGCCAGTTAATAGTTTGCGCAACGTTGTT
GCCATTGCTACAGGCATCGTGGTGTCACGCTCGTCGTTTGGTATGGCTTCATTCAGCTCCGGTTCCCAAC
GATCAAGGCGAGTTACATGATCCCCCATGTTGTGCAAAAAAGCGGTTAGCTCCTTCGGTCCTCCGATCGT
TGTCAGAAGTAAGTTGGCCGCAGTGTTATCACTCATGGTTATGGCAGCACTGCATAATTCTCTTACTGTC
ATGCCATCCGTAAGATGCTTTTCTGTGACTGGTGAGTACTCAACCAAGTCATTCTGAGAATAGTGTATGC
GGCGACCGAGTTGCTCTTGCCCGGCGTCAATACGGGATAATACCGCGCCACATAGCAGAACTTTAAAAGT
GCTCATCATTGGAAAACGTTCTTCGGGGCGAAAACTCTCAAGGATCTTACCGCTGTTGAGATCCAGTTCG
ATGTAACCCACTCGTGCACCCAACTGATCTTCAGCATCTTTTACTTTCACCAGCGTTTCTGGGTGAGCAA
AAACAGGAAGGCAAAATGCCGCAAAAAAGGGAATAAGGGCGACACGGAAATGTTGAATACTCATACTCTT
CCTTTTTCAATATTATTGAAGCATTTATCAGGGTTATTGTCTCATGAGCGGATACATATTTGAATGTATT
TAGAAAAATAAACAAATAGGGGTTCCGCGCACATTTCCCCGAAAAGTGCCAGATACCTGAAACAAAACCC
ATCGTACGGCCAAGGAAGTCTCCAATAACTGTGATCCACCACAAGCGCCAGGGTTTTCCCAGTCACGACG
TTGTAAAACGACGGCCAGTCATGCATAATCCGCACGCATCTGGAATAAGGAAGTGCCATTCCGC
